>Addgene plasmid #61739 | pTY-EF1a-wild type mKdm2b-Flag | depositor partial sequence | sequence record 100762 | mouse Kdm2b (wild-type)
ATGGAGGCAGAGAAAGACTCTGGAAGAAGATTGCGTGCGATTGACCGCCAGAGATACGACGAGAACGAAG
ACTTGTCGGACGTGGAGGAAATTGTCAGCGTCCGTGGCTTCAGCCTGGAGGAGAAGCTACGTAGCCAGTT
ATACCAGGGGGACTTCGTGCATGCTATGGAAGGCAAAGATTTTAACTATGAGTACGTACAGAGAGAAGCT
CTCAGGGTCCCCCTGGTTTTTCGGGACAAGGATGGACTAGGGATCAAGATGCCAGACCCTGATTTCACAG
TCCGAGACGTCAAACTCCTGGTGGGGAGCCGCCGTTTGGTGGATGTCATGGACGTCAACACCCAGAAGGG
TACCGAGATGAGCATGTCCCAGTTTGTGCGCTACTACGAGACACCAGAGGCACAGCGGGATAAACTGTAC
AACGTCATCAGCCTCGAGTTCAGCCATACGAAGCTGGAGCATCTGGTCAAGCGTCCCACTGTGGTGGACC
TGGTCGACTG
