>Addgene plasmid #61739 | pTY-EF1a-wild type mKdm2b-Flag | depositor partial sequence | sequence record 100763 | EF1a promoter
CAATTCTCATGTTTGACAGCTTATCATCGATAAGCTTTGGAGCTAAGCCAGCAATGGTAGAGGGAAGATT
CTGCACGTCCCTTCCAGGCGGCCTCCCCGTCACCACCCCCCCCAACCCGCCCCGACCGGAGCTGAGAGTA
ATTCATACAAAAGGACTCGCCCCTGCCTTGGGGAATCCCAGGGACCGTCGTTAAACTCCCACTAACGTAG
AACCCAGAGATCGCTGCGTTCCCGCCCCCTCACCCGCCCGCTCTCGTCATCACTGAGGTGGAGAAGAGCA
TGCGTGAGGCTCCGGTGCCCGTCAGTGGGCAGAGCGCACATCGCCCACAGTCCCCGAGAAGTTGGGGGGA
GGGGTCGGCAATTGAACCGGTGCCTAGAGAAGGTGGCGCGGGGTAAACTGGGAAAGTGATGTCGTGTACT
GGCTCCGCCTTTTTCCCGAGGGTGGGGGAGAACCGTATATAAGTGCAGTAGTCGCCGTGAACGTTCTTTT
TCGCAACGGGTTTGCCGCCAGAACACAGGTAAGTGCCGTGTGTGGTTCCCGCGGGCCTGGCCTCTTTACG
GGTTATGGCCCTTGCGTGCCTTGAATTACTTCCACGCCCCTGGCTGCAGTACGTGATTCTTGATCCCGAG
CTTCGGGTTGGAAGTGGGTGGGAGAGTTCGAGGCCTTGCGCTTAAGGAGCCCCTTCGCCTCGTGCTTGAG
TTGAGGCCTGGCCTGGGCGCTGGGGCCGCCGCGTGCGAATCTGGTGGCACCTTCGCGCCTGTCTCGCTGC
TTTCGATAAGTCTCTAGCCATTTAAAATTTTTGATGACCTGCTGCGACGCTTTTTTTCTGGCAAGATAGT
CTTGTAAATGCGGGCCAAGATCTGCACACTGGTATTTCGGTTTTTGGGGCCGCGGGCGGCGACGGGGCCC
GTGCGTCCCAGCGCACATGTTCGGCGAGGCGGGGCCTGCGAGCGCGGCCACCGAGAATCGGACGGGGGTA
GTCTCAAGCTGGCCGGCCTGCTCTGGTGCCTGGCCTCGCGCCGCCGTGTATCGCCCCGCCCTGGGCGGCA
ACAGGCTGGCCCGGTCGGCACCAGTTGCGTGAGCGGAAAGATGGCCGCTTCCCGGCCCTGCTGCAGGGAG
CTCAAAATGGAGGACGCGGCGCTCGGGAGAGCGGGCGGGTGAGTCACCCACACAAAGGAAAAGGGCCTTT
CCGTCCTCAGCCGTCGCTTCATGTGACTCCACGGAGTACCGGGCGCCGTCCAGGCACCTCGATTAGTTCT
CGAGCTTTTGGAGTACGTCGTCTTTAGGTTGGGGGGAGGGGTTTTATGCGATGGAGTTTCCCCACACTGA
GTGGGTGGAGACTGAAGTTAGGCCAGCTTGGCACTTGATGTAATTCTCCTTGGAATTTGCCCTTTTTGAG
TTTGGATCTTGGTTCATTCTCAAGCCTCAGACAGTGGTTCAAAGTTTTTTTCTTCCATTTCAGGTGTCGT
GAAAAC
