>Addgene plasmid #61739 | pTY-EF1a-wild type mKdm2b-Flag | addgene partial sequence | sequence record 103476 | EF1a-F 5'-TCAAGCCTCAGACAGTGGTTC-3'
ATTTCAGGTGTCGTGAAAACTCTAGCGTTTCCGCTCTAGAACTAGTCCACCATGGAGGCAGAGAAAGACT
CTGGAAGAAGATTGCGTGCGATTGACCGCCAGAGATACGACGAGAACGAAGACTTGTCGGACGTGGAGGA
AATTGTCAGCGTCCGTGGCTTCAGCCTGGAGGAGAAGCTACGTAGCCAGTTATACCAGGGGGACTTCGTG
CATGCTATGGAAGGCAAAGATTTTAACTATGAGTACGTACAGAGAGAAGCTCTCAGGGTCCCCCTGGTTT
TTCGGGACAAGGATGGACTAGGGATCAAGATGCCAGACCCTGATTTCACAGTCCGAGACGTCAAACTCCT
GGTGGGGAGCCGCCGTTTGGTGGATGTCATGGACGTCAACACCCAGAAGGGGACCGAGATGAGCATGTCC
CAGTTTGTGCGCTACTACGAGACACCAGAGGCACAGCGGGATAAACTGTACAACGTCATCAGCCTC
