>Addgene plasmid #61739 | pTY-EF1a-wild type mKdm2b-Flag | addgene partial sequence | sequence record 103477 | bgh_pa_d2r 5'-ACTCAGACAATGCGATGCAAtttc-3'
AGTGGGAGTGGCACCTTCCAGGGTCAAGGAAGGCACGGGGGAGGGGCAAACAACAGATGGCTGGCAACTA
GAAGGCACAGTCGAGCTTTATGAGGCTTAAGCAGTGGGTTCCCTAGTTAGCCAGAGAGCTCCCAGGCTCA
GATCTGGTCTAACCAGAGAGACCCTGGGAGTGAATTAGCCCTTCCAGTCCCCCCTTTTCTTTTAAAAAGT
GGCTAAGATCTACAGCTGCCTTGTAAGTCATTGGTCTTAAAGGTACCAAGCGGCTTCGGCCAGTAACGTT
AGGGGGGGGGGAGGGAGAGGGGCGAATT
