>Addgene plasmid #61739 | pTY-EF1a-wild type mKdm2b-Flag | addgene partial sequence | sequence record 103479 | mKdm2b-F1 5'-CCACCGAGGTTTCTACCAAG-3'
TCGAATTTGAACTGAAGGGCTTGAAAGCCCTGGTTGAAAAGCTAGAGTCCCTTCCGGAGAATAAGAAGTG
TGTCCCTGAGGGAATCGAGGACCCCCAGGCCCTCCTGGAAGGTGTAAAGAATGTACTGAAAGAGCACGTG
GATGACGACCCCACCCTGGCCATCACCGGGGTCCCTGTGGTCAGCTGGCCAAAGAAAACTGCAAAGAACC
GGGTGGTGGGTCGGCCTAAGGGCAAGTTGGGCCCGGCCTCAGCGGTGAAGTTGGCTGCCAACCGAACAAC
AGCAGGAGCTCGCAGGCGCCGGACGCGATGCCGCAAGTGCGAGGCCTGCCTGCGGACGGAGTGTGGAGAG
TGCCACTTTTGCAAGGACATGAAGAAGTTTGGAGGTCCTGGGCGCATGAAGCAGAGCTGCATCATGCGGC
AGTGCATCGCGCCAGTGCTGCCCCACACCGCCGTGTGCCTTGTGTGTGGCGAGGCAGGGAAGGAGGACAC
AGTGGAAGAGGAAGAAGGCAAGTTTAACCTTATGCTCATGGAATGCTCCATCTGCAACGAGATCATCCAC
CCTGGATGCCTTAAGATTAAGGAATCGGAGGGTGTGGTCAACGATGAGCTTCCCAACTGCTGGGAGTGTC
CGAAGTGTAACCATGCCGGCAAGACCGGGAAACAAAAGCGTGGCCCTGGCTTTAAGTATGCCTCCAACCT
GCCTGGCTCCTTGCTCAAGGAGCAGAAGATGAACCGGGACAAC
