>Addgene plasmid #61739 | pTY-EF1a-wild type mKdm2b-Flag | addgene partial sequence | sequence record 104127 | mKdm2b-F2 5'-TAAAGGATGCCCAGATGAGG-3'
AGACAACAGGCCAGGTCAGATGGACAATCGGAGCAAGCTCCGGAACATTGTAGAGCTGCGCCTAGCTGGC
CTGGACATCACAGATGTCTCCCTGCGGCTCATTATTCGCCATATGCCCCTGCTCTCGAAATTGCAGTTGA
GTTACTGTAACCACATCAATGACCAGTCCATCAACCTGCTCACTGCCGTCGGCACCACCACCCGAGACTC
GCTGACAGAGGTCAACCTATCAGACTGTAATAAGGTAACTGACCTGTGCCTGTCCTTCTTCAAACGCTGT
GGAAATATCTGTCATATTGACCTGAGGTACTGCAAGCAAGTCACCAAGGAAGGCTGTGAGCAATTCATAG
CTGAAATGTCTGTGAGTGTCCAATTTGGGCAAGTGGAAGAGAAACTCCTGCAAAAACTAAGTGAATTCGA
TTACAAGGATGACGACGATAAGGACTATAAGGACGATGATGACAAGGACTACAAAGATGATGACGATAAA
TAGCTCGAAATTCGATAATTCGCCCCTCTCCCTCCCCCCCCCCTAACGTTACTGGCCGAAGCCGCTTGGT
ACCTTTAAGACCAATGACTTACAAGGCAGCTGTAGATCTTAGCCACTTTTTAAAAGAAAAGGGGGGACTG
GAAGGGCTAATTCACTCCCAGGGTCTCTCTGGTTAGACCAGATCTGAGCCTGGGAGCTCTCTGGCTAACT
A
