[The description below was written by a language model from this plasmid's Addgene catalogue record.]
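Description:
pTY-EF1a-wild type mKdm2b-Flag is a lentiviral expression plasmid built on the pTY backbone and designed to deliver and express the wild-type mouse histone demethylase Kdm2b (also known as Fbxl10, Jhdm1b and Cxxc2) in mammalian cells. In bacteria it is maintained as a high-copy plasmid under ampicillin selection. The recommended host is a recombination-deficient strain, as is common for lentiviral vectors whose repeated long terminal repeat sequences can be unstable. The record does not state a mammalian selection marker or reporter, and no feature table is available to confirm the specific viral elements present in the backbone.

The payload is the mouse Kdm2b coding sequence, inserted by restriction cloning between SpeI and EcoRI sites and placed under the EF1a promoter, a strong constitutive promoter that generally remains active in stem cells and other cell types where viral promoters are prone to silencing. The construct name indicates a Flag epitope tag, and its position in the name suggests a C-terminal fusion, although the record does not explicitly list the tag or its location. Such a tag would allow detection, immunoprecipitation or chromatin immunoprecipitation of the exogenous protein with anti-Flag antibodies.

The "wild type" designation suggests it is meant to be compared with mutant versions of the protein, for example in overexpression or rescue experiments. The associated work concerns the role of Kdm2b in maintaining mouse embryonic stem cell status by recruiting the PRC1 Polycomb complex to CpG islands of developmental genes, which is the most likely context for its use.
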