Addgene plasmid #61739: pTY-EF1a-wild type mKdm2b-Flag
Purpose: Express wild-type mouse histone demethylase Kdm2b
Depositing lab: Yi Zhang. Depositing organization: Boston Children's Hospital. Publication: Kdm2b maintains murine embryonic stem cell status by recruiting PRC1 complex to CpG islands of developmental genes. He J, Shen L, Wan M, Taranova O, Wu H, Zhang Y. Nat Cell Biol. 2013 Apr;15(4):373-84. doi: 10.1038/ncb2702. Epub 2013 Mar 17. PubMed 23502314.
Backbone
  Vector backbone: pTY
  Vector type: Lentiviral
Growth in bacteria
  Bacterial resistance: Ampicillin, 100 μg/mL
  Growth temperature: 37°C
  Growth strain: Stbl3
  Copy number: High Copy
Gene/Insert
  Gene/Insert name: Kdm2b
  Species: M. musculus (mouse)
  Entrez Gene: Kdm2b (a.k.a. Cxxc2, Fbl10, Fbxl1, Fbxl10, Jhdm1b, PCCX2)
  Promoter: EF1a
  Cloning method: Restriction Enzyme; 5′ cloning site SpeI (unknown if destroyed); 3′ cloning site EcoRI (unknown if destroyed)
  Sequencing primers: 5′ attctcaagcctcagacagtgg
Terms and licenses: Academic/Nonprofit Terms; Industry Terms: Not Available to Industry
How to cite: pTY-EF1a-wild type mKdm2b-Flag was a gift from Yi Zhang (Addgene plasmid # 61739 ; http://n2t.net/addgene:61739 ; RRID:Addgene_61739)
